>Addgene plasmid #216621 | CTNNB1 - T551M in pENTR | addgene full sequence | sequence record 427252 | Addgene NGS Result
GCCTGGCAGTTCCCTACTCTCGCGTTAACGCTAGCATGGATGTTTTCCCAGTCACGACGTTGTAAAACGA
CGGCCAGTCTTAAGCTCGGGCCCCAAATAATGATTTTATTTTGACTGATAGTGACCTGTTCGTTGCAACA
AATTGATGAGCAATGCTTTTTTATAATGCCAACTTTGTACAAAAAAGCAGGCTCCGGCACCATGGCTACT
CAAGCTGATTTGATGGAGTTGGACATGGCCATGGAACCAGACAGAAAAGCGGCTGTTAGTCACTGGCAGC
AACAGTCTTACCTGGACTCTGGAATCCATTCTGGTGCCACTACCACAGCTCCTTCTCTGAGTGGTAAAGG
CAATCCTGAGGAAGAGGATGTGGATACCTCCCAAGTCCTGTATGAGTGGGAACAGGGATTTTCTCAGTCC
TTCACTCAAGAACAAGTAGCTGATATTGATGGACAGTATGCAATGACTCGAGCTCAGAGGGTACGAGCTG
CTATGTTCCCTGAGACATTAGATGAGGGCATGCAGATCCCATCTACACAGTTTGATGCTGCTCATCCCAC
TAATGTCCAGCGTTTGGCTGAACCATCACAGATGCTGAAACATGCAGTTGTAAACTTGATTAACTATCAA
GATGATGCAGAACTTGCCACACGTGCAATCCCTGAACTGACAAAACTGCTAAATGACGAGGACCAGGTGG
TGGTTAATAAGGCTGCAGTTATGGTCCATCAGCTTTCTAAAAAGGAAGCTTCCAGACACGCTATCATGCG
TTCTCCTCAGATGGTGTCTGCTATTGTACGTACCATGCAGAATACAAATGATGTAGAAACAGCTCGTTGT
ACCGCTGGGACCTTGCATAACCTTTCCCATCATCGTGAGGGCTTACTGGCCATCTTTAAGTCTGGAGGCA
TTCCTGCCCTGGTGAAAATGCTTGGTTCACCAGTGGATTCTGTGTTGTTTTATGCCATTACAACTCTCCA
CAACCTTTTATTACATCAAGAAGGAGCTAAAATGGCAGTGCGTTTAGCTGGTGGGCTGCAGAAAATGGTT
GCCTTGCTCAACAAAACAAATGTTAAATTCTTGGCTATTACGACAGACTGCCTTCAAATTTTAGCTTATG
GCAACCAAGAAAGCAAGCTCATCATACTGGCTAGTGGTGGACCCCAAGCTTTAGTAAATATAATGAGGAC
CTATACTTACGAAAAACTACTGTGGACCACAAGCAGAGTGCTGAAGGTGCTATCTGTCTGCTCTAGTAAT
AAGCCGGCTATTGTAGAAGCTGGTGGAATGCAAGCTTTAGGACTTCACCTGACAGATCCAAGTCAACGTC
TTGTTCAGAACTGTCTTTGGACTCTCAGGAATCTTTCAGATGCTGCAACTAAACAGGAAGGGATGGAAGG
TCTCCTTGGGACTCTTGTTCAGCTTCTGGGTTCAGATGATATAAATGTGGTCACCTGTGCAGCTGGAATT
CTTTCTAACCTCACTTGCAATAATTATAAGAACAAGATGATGGTCTGCCAAGTGGGTGGTATAGAGGCTC
TTGTGCGTACTGTCCTTCGGGCTGGTGACAGGGAAGACATCACTGAGCCTGCCATCTGTGCTCTTCGTCA
TCTGACCAGCCGACACCAAGAAGCAGAGATGGCCCAGAATGCAGTTCGCCTTCACTATGGACTACCAGTT
GTGGTTAAGCTCTTACACCCACCATCCCACTGGCCTCTGATAAAGGCTACTGTTGGATTGATTCGAAATC
TTGCCCTTTGTCCCGCAAATCATGCACCTTTGCGTGAGCAGGGTGCCATTCCACGACTAGTTCAGTTGCT
TGTTCGTGCACATCAGGATACCCAGCGCCGTATGTCCATGGGTGGGACACAGCAGCAATTTGTGGAGGGG
GTCCGCATGGAAGAAATAGTTGAAGGTTGTACCGGAGCCCTTCACATCCTAGCTCGGGATGTTCACAACC
GAATTGTTATCAGAGGACTAAATACCATTCCATTGTTTGTGCAGCTGCTTTATTCTCCCATTGAAAACAT
CCAAAGAGTAGCTGCAGGGGTCCTCTGTGAACTTGCTCAGGACAAGGAAGCTGCAGAAGCTATTGAAGCT
GAGGGAGCCACAGCTCCTCTGACAGAGTTACTTCACTCTAGGAATGAAGGTGTGGCGACATATGCAGCTG
CTGTTTTGTTCCGAATGTCTGAGGACAAGCCACAAGATTACAAGAAACGGCTTTCAGTTGAGCTGACCAG
CTCTCTCTTCAGAACAGAGCCAATGGCTTGGAATGAGACTGCTGATCTTGGACTTGATATTGGTGCCCAG
GGAGAACCCCTTGGATATCGCCAGGATGATCCTAGCTATCGTTCTTTTCACTCTGGTGGATATGGCCAGG
ATGCCTTGGGTATGGACCCCATGATGGAACATGAGATGGGTGGCCACCACCCTGGTGCTGACTATCCAGT
TGATGGGCTGCCAGATCTGGGGCATGCCCAGGACCTCATGGATGGGCTGCCTCCAGGTGACAGCAATCAG
CTGGCCTGGTTTGATACTGACCTGTAATAGACCCAGCTTTCTTGTACAAAGTTGGCATTATAAAAAATAA
TTGCTCATCAATTTGTTGCAACGAACAGGTCACTATCAGTCAAAATAAAATCATTATTTGCCATCCAGCT
GATATCCCCTATAGTGAGTCGTATTACATGGTCATAGCTGTTTCCTGGCAGCTCTGGCCCGTGTCTCAAA
ATCTCTGATGTTACATTGCACAAGATAAAAATATATCATCATGCCTCCTCTAGACCAGCCAGGACAGAAA
TGCCTCGACTTCGCTGCTACCCAAGGTTGCCGGGTGACGCACACCGTGGAAACGGATGAAGGCACGAACC
CAGTGGACATAAGCCTGTTCGGTTCGTAAGCTGTAATGCAAGTAGCGTATGCGCTCACGCAACTGGTCCA
GAACCTTGACCGAACGCAGCGGTGGTAACGGCGCAGTGGCGGTTTTCATGGCTTGTTATGACTGTTTTTT
TGGGGTACAGTCTATGCCTCGGGCATCCAAGCAGCAAGCGCGTTACGCCGTGGGTCGATGTTTGATGTTA
TGGAGCAGCAACGATGTTACGCAGCAGGGCAGTCGCCCTAAAACAAAGTTAAACATTATGAGGGAAGCGG
TGATCGCCGAAGTATCGACTCAACTATCAGAGGTAGTTGGCGTCATCGAGCGCCATCTCGAACCGACGTT
GCTGGCCGTACATTTGTACGGCTCCGCAGTGGATGGCGGCCTGAAGCCACACAGTGATATTGATTTGCTG
GTTACGGTGACCGTAAGGCTTGATGAAACAACGCGGCGAGCTTTGATCAACGACCTTTTGGAAACTTCGG
CTTCCCCTGGAGAGAGCGAGATTCTCCGCGCTGTAGAAGTCACCATTGTTGTGCACGACGACATCATTCC
GTGGCGTTATCCAGCTAAGCGCGAACTGCAATTTGGAGAATGGCAGCGCAATGACATTCTTGCAGGTATC
TTCGAGCCAGCCACGATCGACATTGATCTGGCTATCTTGCTGACAAAAGCAAGAGAACATAGCGTTGCCT
TGGTAGGTCCAGCGGCGGAGGAACTCTTTGATCCGGTTCCTGAACAGGATCTATTTGAGGCGCTAAATGA
AACCTTAACGCTATGGAACTCGCCGCCCGACTGGGCTGGCGATGAGCGAAATGTAGTGCTTACGTTGTCC
CGCATTTGGTACAGCGCAGTAACCGGCAAAATCGCGCCGAAGGATGTCGCTGCCGACTGGGCAATGGAGC
GCCTGCCGGCCCAGTATCAGCCCGTCATACTTGAAGCTAGACAGGCTTATCTTGGACAAGAAGAAGATCG
CTTGGCCTCGCGCGCAGATCAGTTGGAAGAATTTGTCCACTACGTGAAAGGCGAGATCACCAAGGTAGTC
GGCAAATAACCCTCGAGCCACCCATGACCAAAATCCCTTAACGTGAGTTACGCGTCGTTCCACTGAGCGT
CAGACCCCGTAGAAAAGATCAAAGGATCTTCTTGAGATCCTTTTTTTCTGCGCGTAATCTGCTGCTTGCA
AACAAAAAAACCACCGCTACCAGCGGTGGTTTGTTTGCCGGATCAAGAGCTACCAACTCTTTTTCCGAAG
GTAACTGGCTTCAGCAGAGCGCAGATACCAAATACTGTTCTTCTAGTGTAGCCGTAGTTAGGCCACCACT
TCAAGAACTCTGTAGCACCGCCTACATACCTCGCTCTGCTAATCCTGTTACCAGTGGCTGCTGCCAGTGG
CGATAAGTCGTGTCTTACCGGGTTGGACTCAAGACGATAGTTACCGGATAAGGCGCAGCGGTCGGGCTGA
ACGGGGGGTTCGTGCACACAGCCCAGCTTGGAGCGAACGACCTACACCGAACTGAGATACCTACAGCGTG
AGCTATGAGAAAGCGCCACGCTTCCCGAAGGGAGAAAGGCGGACAGGTATCCGGTAAGCGGCAGGGTCGG
AACAGGAGAGCGCACGAGGGAGCTTCCAGGGGGAAACGCCTGGTATCTTTATAGTCCTGTCGGGTTTCGC
CACCTCTGACTTGAGCGTCGATTTTTGTGATGCTCGTCAGGGGGGCGGAGCCTATGGAAAAACGCCAGCA
ACGCGGCCTTTTTACGGTTCCTGGCCTTTTGCTGGCCTTTTGCTCACATGTTCTTTCCTGCGTTATCCCC
TGATTCTGTGGATAACCGTATTACCGCCTTTGAGTGAGCTGATACCGCTCGCCGCAGCCGAACGACCGAG
CGCAGCGAGTCAGTGAGCGAGGAAGCGGAAGAGCGCCCAATACGCAAACCGCCTCTCCCCGCGCGTTGGC
CGATTCATTAATGCAGCTGGCACGACAGGTTTCCCGACTGGAAAGCGGGCAGTGAGCGCAACGCAATTAA
TACGCGTACCGCTAGCCAGGAAGAGTTTGTAGAAACGCAAAAAGGCCATCCGTCAGGATGGCCTTCTGCT
TAGTTTGATGCCTGGCAGTTTATGGCGGGCGTCCTGCCCGCCACCCTCCGGGCCGTTGCTTCACAACGTT
CAAATCCGCTCCCGGCGGATTTGTCCTACTCAGGAGAGCGTTCACCGACAAACAACAGATAAAACGAAAG
GCCCAGTCTTCCGACTGAGCCTTTCGTTTTATTTGAT
Features (pLannotate 1.2.2; 12 found; start..end, strand, type, name):
     42..78      -  CDS            lacZα (fragment): LacZα fragment of β-galactosidase; lacZ fragment
     94..193     +  protein_bind   attL1: mutant version of attL; recombination site for the Gateway® LR reaction LR Clonase™
    202..2547    +  CDS            CTNNB1: protein involved both in cell-cell adhesion as part of the cadherin protein complex, and in gene transcription as part of the Wnt signaling pathway; CTNNB1; also known as catenin beta-1; related to Drosophila armadillo
   2551..2650    -  protein_bind   attL2: mutant version of attL; recombination site for the Gateway® LR reaction LR Clonase™
   2668..2686    -  promoter       T7 promoter: promoter for bacteriophage T7 RNA polymerase
   2876..2899    +  promoter       Pc promoter (fragment): intI1 (promoter lies within the coding sequence); class 1 integron promoter
   3075..3131    +  CDS            GmR (fragment): gentamycin acetyltransferase; aacC1; confers resistance to gentamycin
   3138..3929    +  CDS            SmR: aminoglycoside adenylyltransferase (Murphy, 1985); aadA; confers resistance to spectinomycin and streptomycin
   4022..4610    +  rep_origin     ori: high-copy-number ColE1/pMB1/pBR322/pUC origin of replication
   4793..4885    +  CDS            lacI (fragment): lac repressor; lacI; The lac repressor binds to the lac operator to inhibit transcription in E. coli. This inhibition can be relieved by adding lactose or isopropyl-β-D-thiogalactopyranoside (IPTG).
   4940..4967    -  terminator     rrnB T2 terminator: transcription terminator T2 from the E. coli rrnB gene
   5099..5142    +  terminator     rrnB T1 terminator: Escherichia coli rrnB; transcription terminator T1 from the E. coli rrnB gene
