[The description below was written by a language model from this plasmid's Addgene catalogue record and pLannotate feature annotations shown in this document.]
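Description:
CTNNB1 - T551M in pENTR is a Gateway entry (donor) plasmid built on the pCR8-GW-TOPO backbone and carrying the human CTNNB1 open reading frame, which encodes β-catenin, a protein that acts both in cadherin-based cell–cell adhesion and as a transcriptional effector of Wnt signalling. The insert bears the T551M substitution, described in the record as an autism spectrum disorder-associated mutation, and was introduced by Gibson cloning. The sequenced plasmid is about 5.1 kb, consistent with a roughly 2.8 kb backbone plus a roughly 2.3 kb insert. It is propagated in E. coli from a high-copy ColE1/pUC-type origin and selected with spectinomycin through the aadA (SmR) aminoglycoside adenylyltransferase gene. The short annotated fragments of an integron Pc promoter and a gentamicin resistance gene lie just upstream of this marker and appear to be remnants of the resistance cassette.

The CTNNB1 coding sequence sits between attL1 and attL2 sites, so an LR Clonase reaction can transfer it directionally into any attR-containing destination vector. As is typical of an entry clone, no eukaryotic promoter is annotated, and expression depends on the destination vector chosen. The depositors note that the insert includes a Kozak sequence that also reads through as a linker, allowing in-frame fusion when the gene is moved into destination vectors that add N-terminal tags. A T7 promoter lies just outside attL2, pointing back towards the insert. rrnB T1 and T2 terminators are also annotated in the backbone, a short distance upstream of attL1 across the plasmid's numbering origin, where they can limit read-through transcription into the cassette. Small lacZα and lacI fragments are backbone remnants. The plasmid serves as a source clone for generating expression constructs to study the functional consequences of this β-catenin variant.
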