Addgene plasmid #216621: CTNNB1 - T551M in pENTR
Purpose: gateway cloning donor vector containing CTNNB1 ASD mutation
Depositing lab: Douglas Allan & Christopher Loewen. Depositing organization: University of British Columbia.
Backbone
  Vector backbone: pCR8-GW-TOPO
  Backbone manufacturer: GenScript
  Backbone size w/o insert (bp): 2800
  Vector type: Gateway Entry Plasmid
Growth in bacteria
  Bacterial resistance: Spectinomycin, 50 μg/mL
  Growth temperature: 37°C
  Growth strain: DH5alpha
  Copy number: High Copy
Gene/Insert
  Gene/Insert name: CTNNB1
  Species: H. sapiens (human)
  Insert size (bp): 2300
  Mutation: T551M
  Entrez Gene: CTNNB1 (a.k.a. CTNNB, EVR7, MRD19, NEDSDV, armadillo)
  Cloning method: Gibson Cloning
  Sequencing primers: 5′ M13 fwd; 3′ M13 rev
Terms and licenses: Academic/Nonprofit Terms; Industry Terms: Not Available to Industry
Depositor comments: insert contains a Kozak sequence that encodes a linker for cloning into N-terminal tagging pDEST vectors
How to cite: CTNNB1 - T551M in pENTR was a gift from Douglas Allan & Christopher Loewen (Addgene plasmid # 216621 ; http://n2t.net/addgene:216621 ; RRID:Addgene_216621)
